>Addgene plasmid #172507 | pDF0159 pCMV - huDisCas7-11 mammalian expression | depositor full sequence | sequence record 334753 | pDF0159 pCMV - huDisCas7-11 mammalian expression sequence 8205 bps
CCGAAAAGTGCCACCTGACGTCGACGGATCGGGAGATCGATCTCCCGATCCCCTAGGGTCGACTCTCAGT
ACAATCTGCTCTGATGCCGCATAGTTAAGCCAGTATCTGCTCCCTGCTTGTGTGTTGGAGGTCGCTGAGT
AGTGCGCGAGCAAAATTTAAGCTACAACAAGGCAAGGCTTGACCGACAATTGCATGAAGAATCTGCTTAG
GGTTAGGCGTTTTGCGCTGCTTCGCGATGTACGGGCCAGATATACGCGTTGACATTGATTATTGACTAGT
TATTAATAGTAATCAATTACGGGGTCATTAGTTCATAGCCCATATATGGAGTTCCGCGTTACATAACTTA
CGGTAAATGGCCCGCCTGGCTGACCGCCCAACGACCCCCGCCCATTGACGTCAATAATGACGTATGTTCC
CATAGTAACGCCAATAGGGACTTTCCATTGACGTCAATGGGTGGAGTATTTACGGTAAACTGCCCACTTG
GCAGTACATCAAGTGTATCATATGCCAAGTACGCCCCCTATTGACGTCAATGACGGTAAATGGCCCGCCT
GGCATTATGCCCAGTACATGACCTTATGGGACTTTCCTACTTGGCAGTACATCTACGTATTAGTCATCGC
TATTACCATGGTGATGCGGTTTTGGCAGTACATCAATGGGCGTGGATAGCGGTTTGACTCACGGGGATTT
CCAAGTCTCCACCCCATTGACGTCAATGGGAGTTTGTTTTGGCACCAAAATCAACGGGACTTTCCAAAAT
GTCGTAACAACTCCGCCCCATTGACGCAAATGGGCGGTAGGCGTGTACGGTGGGAGGTCTATATAAGCAG
AGCTGGTTTAGTGAACCGTCAGATCCGCTAGAGATCCGCGGCCGCTAATACGACTCACTATAGGGAGAGC
CGCCACCATGACGACTACTATGAAGATTTCAATTGAATTCCTCGAGCCGTTTCGGATGACCAAATGGCAG
GAAAGCACTAGGCGAAACAAGAACAACAAGGAATTTGTTCGCGGCCAAGCTTTTGCAAGATGGCATAGAA
ATAAGAAGGATAACACAAAAGGGCGGCCTTACATAACTGGGACATTGCTGCGGTCCGCAGTAATTAGAAG
CGCGGAAAACCTGCTGACATTGAGTGATGGGAAAATTAGCGAAAAGACATGTTGTCCTGGGAAATTTGAT
ACGGAAGATAAAGACAGGTTGCTGCAATTGAGGCAGCGGTCCACCCTTCGTTGGACCGATAAGAACCCCT
GTCCAGATAACGCTGAAACTTACTGCCCGTTTTGCGAACTTCTCGGGAGATCCGGTAACGATGGAAAGAA
GGCTGAGAAGAAGGATTGGCGCTTTCGTATTCATTTTGGCAATCTTTCCCTTCCAGGGAAGCCCGATTTC
GACGGGCCAAAAGCTATAGGCAGCCAACGGGTACTTAACAGGGTCGATTTCAAATCCGGTAAGGCCCATG
ACTTCTTTAAGGCTTACGAAGTCGACCATACTAGGTTTCCCCGCTTCGAAGGGGAGATTACCATAGATAA
TAAAGTCAGCGCTGAAGCCAGGAAACTGCTCTGTGATTCTCTCAAGTTTACGGATCGGCTGTGTGGAGCT
CTGTGCGTAATCAGGTTCGATGAATATACACCAGCAGCCGATAGTGGGAAACAAACCGAAAATGTCCAAG
CAGAACCGAATGCTAATCTCGCTGAAAAGACCGCAGAGCAAATTATTAGCATTCTGGACGATAATAAGAA
AACCGAATATACCCGCCTGCTTGCTGATGCTATTCGTTCACTCCGCCGCTCTAGTAAACTTGTCGCTGGC
TTGCCAAAGGATCATGACGGGAAGGATGACCATTACCTCTGGGATATCGGCAAGAAGAAGAAAGACGAAA
ACTCTGTCACTATTAGGCAAATCCTTACGACCTCAGCAGACACCAAGGAACTCAAGAATGCCGGAAAATG
GAGAGAATTCTGCGAGAAGCTGGGTGAAGCGCTGTACCTCAAGAGTAAAGACATGAGTGGCGGCCTGAAA
ATTACTCGGAGAATACTGGGCGATGCTGAATTCCATGGAAAGCCCGATCGGCTTGAAAAGAGCCGGTCTG
TGTCAATCGGATCTGTGTTGAAAGAAACTGTGGTATGCGGCGAACTGGTCGCTAAAACGCCCTTCTTCTT
CGGAGCGATAGACGAAGATGCAAAACAAACCGACCTGCAAGTACTCCTCACTCCCGATAACAAGTATAGA
CTGCCAAGAAGCGCCGTGCGAGGTATACTCCGTCGAGATCTTCAAACCTATTTTGATAGCCCATGCAATG
CTGAGTTGGGTGGACGGCCATGCATGTGTAAGACGTGTAGGATTATGAGAGGGATCACGGTGATGGATGC
GCGCAGTGAGTACAATGCCCCGCCAGAAATAAGGCATCGTACCCGCATTAATCCCTTCACAGGCACGGTT
GCGGAAGGTGCCCTGTTTAATATGGAAGTAGCCCCCGAGGGGATTGTCTTTCCATTTCAACTCCGGTACC
GGGGCTCTGAAGATGGGCTGCCCGATGCACTGAAAACGGTGTTGAAATGGTGGGCTGAGGGGCAGGCATT
CATGAGTGGCGCTGCCTCAACCGGGAAGGGCCGATTCCGGATGGAAAATGCTAAATATGAAACGCTGGAT
CTGAGCGACGAGAATCAAAGGAATGACTATCTTAAGAATTGGGGATGGCGTGACGAGAAGGGGCTCGAGG
AACTGAAGAAACGACTGAACTCAGGTCTGCCAGAGCCCGGTAATTATAGGGATCCAAAATGGCACGAGAT
TAACGTTTCCATTGAGATGGCAAGCCCTTTTATTAATGGCGACCCAATCCGCGCAGCCGTGGACAAACGT
GGTACAGATGTGGTTACCTTCGTTAAGTATAAAGCTGAAGGGGAAGAGGCGAAACCCGTATGTGCATACA
AGGCCGAATCTTTTAGAGGGGTGATCAGAAGTGCCGTGGCACGCATTCATATGGAAGATGGCGTCCCTTT
GACTGAGTTGACTCACAGTGACTGTGAATGTCTCCTGTGCCAAATCTTTGGAAGTGAGTATGAAGCCGGC
AAAATAAGGTTTGAAGATCTCGTATTCGAAAGTGACCCGGAACCTGTGACCTTCGATCATGTGGCCATCG
ATAGATTCACTGGCGGTGCAGCTGATAAGAAGAAATTCGATGATTCCCCTCTGCCCGGTAGCCCTGCAAG
ACCGCTCATGTTGAAAGGCTCCTTCTGGATCCGCAGGGACGTTCTCGAGGACGAAGAGTACTGTAAGGCA
CTCGGTAAGGCTCTTGCAGATGTGAATAATGGCCTTTATCCCCTCGGTGGAAAGAGCGCCATCGGCTACG
GACAGGTCAAGAGTCTGGGTATAAAGGGAGATGATAAGAGGATTTCTCGCCTCATGAATCCTGCCTTTGA
TGAGACAGATGTAGCCGTTCCAGAAAAGCCCAAAACTGATGCCGAGGTTCGCATCGAGGCAGAGAAAGTA
TATTACCCACACTATTTCGTCGAACCCCATAAGAAGGTGGAACGCGAGGAGAAACCCTGTGGTCATCAAA
AGTTCCACGAGGGGCGACTGACAGGTAAAATTCGGTGTAAGCTCATTACCAAGACACCCCTCATCGTCCC
AGATACTAGTAATGACGATTTCTTCAGACCTGCGGATAAAGAAGCTCGGAAGGAAAAGGACGAATATCAT
AAATCATATGCTTTCTTCAGACTTCATAAACAAATCATGATTCCCGGGAGCGAATTGAGAGGAATGGTGA
GTAGTGTCTACGAAACTGTGACAAATTCTTGCTTCAGGATATTTGATGAGACTAAACGGTTGTCATGGCG
GATGGATGCTGATCACCAGAATGTGCTGCAAGACTTTCTCCCAGGTCGAGTGACCGCCGATGGGAAACAT
ATACAAAAGTTTTCCGAAACTGCAAGGGTGCCTTTCTATGACAAAACGCAGAAACATTTTGACATTCTTG
ATGAGCAAGAAATTGCTGGTGAGAAACCTGTTCGGATGTGGGTCAAGCGTTTTATTAAACGACTGAGCCT
CGTTGATCCTGCTAAACACCCCCAGAAGAAACAAGACAATAAATGGAAAAGACGCAAAGAAGGCATCGCC
ACATTTATAGAGCAAAAGAATGGCTCTTATTATTTTAACGTGGTCACCAATAATGGCTGCACTTCTTTCC
ACTTGTGGCATAAACCTGACAATTTTGACCAGGAGAAACTCGAAGGCATACAGAATGGTGAGAAACTGGA
TTGCTGGGTAAGAGATAGTAGATACCAAAAGGCCTTTCAAGAGATACCCGAGAACGACCCAGACGGATGG
GAGTGTAAAGAGGGCTACCTTCATGTCGTCGGCCCCAGCAAAGTAGAGTTTAGTGACAAGAAAGGGGATG
TGATCAATAACTTTCAAGGAACACTCCCATCAGTTCCCAACGACTGGAAAACAATTAGGACGAACGATTT
TAAGAATAGGAAAAGGAAGAATGAACCTGTGTTTTGTTGTGAGGATGATAAGGGCAATTACTATACCATG
GCTAAATATTGCGAAACCTTCTTCTTCGATCTGAAGGAGAACGAGGAATACGAGATCCCCGAGAAAGCAA
GAATCAAATACAAAGAACTGCTCAGGGTCTATAACAACAATCCTCAAGCAGTGCCGGAGAGCGTATTTCA
GTCTAGAGTTGCCCGGGAAAACGTGGAAAAGCTGAAGTCCGGAGATCTTGTGTATTTCAAACATAATGAA
AAGTACGTAGAGGACATCGTCCCAGTGCGGATTTCCCGAACTGTAGACGATAGGATGATCGGCAAACGTA
TGAGCGCCGATCTGCGGCCGTGCCATGGAGATTGGGTGGAAGATGGTGATCTCAGTGCCTTGAATGCATA
TCCCGAGAAAAGACTCCTCTTGCGCCACCCCAAAGGACTCTGCCCTGCTTGCCGGCTCTTTGGAACCGGA
TCTTACAAGGGCAGAGTCAGGTTTGGATTCGCGTCACTCGAAAACGATCCGGAGTGGCTGATCCCAGGCA
AGAATCCCGGCGATCCGTTTCACGGCGGGCCGGTGATGCTCTCATTGTTGGAACGGCCTCGCCCGACTTG
GAGTATACCGGGATCCGACAATAAGTTTAAAGTGCCTGGCAGAAAGTTTTACGTCCACCACCACGCCTGG
AAAACCATTAAGGACGGGAACCATCCCACAACAGGCAAAGCTATTGAACAAAGCCCTAATAACCGCACTG
TAGAAGCTCTCGCCGGCGGGAATTCCTTTAGCTTCGAAATTGCCTTTGAGAACCTGAAAGAATGGGAGCT
GGGTTTGCTCATCCACAGCCTGCAACTCGAAAAGGGTCTGGCGCATAAACTTGGAATGGCAAAGTCTATG
GGATTTGGTTCAGTTGAAATTGACGTCGAATCAGTGCGCCTGAGAAAAGATTGGAAGCAATGGCGGAATG
GCAATTCCGAAATTCCCAACTGGTTGGGAAAAGGATTTGCTAAACTGAAGGAATGGTTCCGGGACGAGCT
CGATTTTATAGAAAATCTTAAGAAACTTCTTTGGTTTCCTGAGGGCGACCAAGCACCCCGGGTTTGCTAC
CCCATGCTGCGAAAGAAGGACGATCCTAATGGGAATAGCGGTTACGAAGAACTCAAAGACGGGGAATTCA
AGAAAGAAGATCGGCAGAAGAAGCTGACCACGCCGTGGACACCGTGGGCATAACCGGTCATCATCACCAT
CACCATTGAGTTTAAACCCGCTGATCAGCCTCGACTGTGCCTTCTAGTTGCCAGCCATCTGTTGTTTGCC
CCTCCCCCGTGCCTTCCTTGACCCTGGAAGGTGCCACTCCCACTGTCCTTTCCTAATAAAATGAGAAAAT
TGCATCGCATTGTCTGAGTAGGTGTCATTCTATTCTGGGGGGTGGGGTGGGGCAGGACAGCAAGGGGGAG
GATTGGGAAGACAATAGCAGGCATGCTGGGGATGCGGTGGGCTCTATGGCTTCTGAGGCGGAAAGAACCA
GCTGGGGCTCGATACCGTCGACCTCTAGCTAGAGCTTGGCGTAATCATGGTCATAGCTGTTTCCTGTGTG
AAATTGTTATCCGCTCACAATTCCACACAACATACGAGCCGGAAGCATAAAGTGTAAAGCCTAGGGTGCC
TAATGAGTGAGCTAACTCACATTAATTGCGTTGCGCTCACTGCCCGCTTTCCAGTCGGGAAACCTGTCGT
GCCAGCTGCATTAATGAATCGGCCAACGCGCGGGGAGAGGCGGTTTGCGTATTGGGCGCTCTTCCGCTTC
CTCGCTCACTGACTCGCTGCGCTCGGTCGTTCGGCTGCGGCGAGCGGTATCAGCTCACTCAAAGGCGGTA
ATACGGTTATCCACAGAATCAGGGGATAACGCAGGAAAGAACATGTGAGCAAAAGGCCAGCAAAAGGCCA
GGAACCGTAAAAAGGCCGCGTTGCTGGCGTTTTTCCATAGGCTCCGCCCCCCTGACGAGCATCACAAAAA
TCGACGCTCAAGTCAGAGGTGGCGAAACCCGACAGGACTATAAAGATACCAGGCGTTTCCCCCTGGAAGC
TCCCTCGTGCGCTCTCCTGTTCCGACCCTGCCGCTTACCGGATACCTGTCCGCCTTTCTCCCTTCGGGAA
GCGTGGCGCTTTCTCATAGCTCACGCTGTAGGTATCTCAGTTCGGTGTAGGTCGTTCGCTCCAAGCTGGG
CTGTGTGCACGAACCCCCCGTTCAGCCCGACCGCTGCGCCTTATCCGGTAACTATCGTCTTGAGTCCAAC
CCGGTAAGACACGACTTATCGCCACTGGCAGCAGCCACTGGTAACAGGATTAGCAGAGCGAGGTATGTAG
GCGGTGCTACAGAGTTCTTGAAGTGGTGGCCTAACTACGGCTACACTAGAAGAACAGTATTTGGTATCTG
CGCTCTGCTGAAGCCAGTTACCTTCGGAAAAAGAGTTGGTAGCTCTTGATCCGGCAAACAAACCACCGCT
GGTAGCGGTGGTTTTTTTGTTTGCAAGCAGCAGATTACGCGCAGAAAAAAAGGATCTCAAGAAGATCCTT
TGATCTTTTCTACGGGGTCTGACGCTCAGTGGAACGAAAACTCACGTTAAGGGATTTTGGTCATGAGATT
ATCAAAAAGGATCTTCACCTAGATCCTTTTAAATTAAAAATGAAGTTTTAAATCAATCTAAAGTATATAT
GAGTAAACTTGGTCTGACAGTTACCAATGCTTAATCAGTGAGGCACCTATCTCAGCGATCTGTCTATTTC
GTTCATCCATAGTTGCCTGACTCCCCGTCGTGTAGATAACTACGATACGGGAGGGCTTACCATCTGGCCC
CAGTGCTGCAATGATACCGCGAGACCCACGCTCACCGGCTCCAGATTTATCAGCAATAAACCAGCCAGCC
GGAAGGGCCGAGCGCAGAAGTGGTCCTGCAACTTTATCCGCCTCCATCCAGTCTATTAATTGTTGCCGGG
AAGCTAGAGTAAGTAGTTCGCCAGTTAATAGTTTGCGCAACGTTGTTGCCATTGCTACAGGCATCGTGGT
GTCACGCTCGTCGTTTGGTATGGCTTCATTCAGCTCCGGTTCCCAACGATCAAGGCGAGTTACATGATCC
CCCATGTTGTGCAAAAAAGCGGTTAGCTCCTTCGGTCCTCCGATCGTTGTCAGAAGTAAGTTGGCCGCAG
TGTTATCACTCATGGTTATGGCAGCACTGCATAATTCTCTTACTGTCATGCCATCCGTAAGATGCTTTTC
TGTGACTGGTGAGTACTCAACCAAGTCATTCTGAGAATAGTGTATGCGGCGACCGAGTTGCTCTTGCCCG
GCGTCAATACGGGATAATACCGCGCCACATAGCAGAACTTTAAAAGTGCTCATCATTGGAAAACGTTCTT
CGGGGCGAAAACTCTCAAGGATCTTACCGCTGTTGAGATCCAGTTCGATGTAACCCACTCGTGCACCCAA
CTGATCTTCAGCATCTTTTACTTTCACCAGCGTTTCTGGGTGAGCAAAAACAGGAAGGCAAAATGCCGCA
AAAAAGGGAATAAGGGCGACACGGAAATGTTGAATACTCATACTCTTCCTTTTTCAATATTATTGAAGCA
TTTATCAGGGTTATTGTCTCATGAGCGGATACATATTTGAATGTATTTAGAAAAATAAACAAATAGGGGT
TCCGCGCACATTTCC
Features (pLannotate 1.2.2; 14 found; start..end, strand, type, name):
     62..106     -  misc_feature   bom (fragment): basis of mobility region from pBR322
    261..640     +  enhancer       CMV enhancer: human cytomegalovirus immediate early enhancer
    641..844     +  promoter       CMV promoter: human cytomegalovirus (CMV) immediate early promoter
    886..904     +  promoter       T7 promoter: promoter for bacteriophage T7 RNA polymerase
   5775..5999    +  polyA_signal   bGH poly(A) signal: bovine growth hormone polyadenylation signal
   6003..6024    +  promoter       SV40 promoter (fragment): SV40 enhancer and early promoter
   6029..6045    +  misc_feature   MCS (fragment): pBluescript multiple cloning site
   6094..6110    -  protein_bind   lac operator: The lac repressor binds to the lac operator to inhibit transcription in E. coli. This inhibition can be relieved by adding lactose or isopropyl-β-D-thiogalactopyranoside (IPTG). lac repressor encoded by lacI
   6118..6148    -  promoter       lac promoter: promoter for the E. coli lac operon
   6163..6184    -  protein_bind   CAP binding site: CAP binding activates transcription in the presence of cAMP. E. coli catabolite activator protein
   6197..6289    -  CDS            lacI (fragment): lac repressor; lacI; The lac repressor binds to the lac operator to inhibit transcription in E. coli. This inhibition can be relieved by adding lactose or isopropyl-β-D-thiogalactopyranoside (IPTG).
   6472..7060    -  rep_origin     ori: high-copy-number ColE1/pMB1/pBR322/pUC origin of replication
   7231..8091    -  CDS            AmpR: β-lactamase; bla; confers resistance to ampicillin, carbenicillin, and related antibiotics
   8092..8196    -  promoter       AmpR promoter: bla
