>Addgene plasmid #172507 | pDF0159 pCMV - huDisCas7-11 mammalian expression | addgene full sequence | sequence record 344930 | Addgene NGS Result
CCGAAAAGTGCCACCTGACGTCGACGGATCGGGAGATCGATCTCCCGATCCCCTAGGGTCTACTCTCAGT
ACAATCTGCTCTGATGCCGCATAGTTAAGCCAGTATCTGCTCCCTGCTTGTGTGTTGGAGGTCGCTGAGT
AGTGCGCGAGCAAAATTTAAGCTACAACAAGGCAAGGCTTGACCGACAATTGCATGAAGAATCTGCTTAG
GGTTAGGCGTTTTGCGCTGCTTCGCGATGTACGGGCCAGATATACGCGTTGACATTGATTATTGACTAGT
TATTAATAGTAATCAATTACGGGGTCATTAGTTCATAGCCCATATATGGAGTTCCGCGTTACATAACTTA
CGGTAAATGGCCCGCCTGGCTGACCGCCCAACGACCCCCGCCCATTGACGTCAATAATGACGTATGTTCC
CATAGTAACGCCAATAGGGACTTTCCATTGACGTCAATGGGTGGAGTATTTACGGTAAACTGCCCACTTG
GCAGTACATCAAGTGTATCATATGCCAAGTACGCCCCCTATTGACGTCAATGACGGTAAATGGCCCGCCT
GGCATTATGCCCAGTACATGACCTTATGGGACTTTCCTACTTGGCAGTACATCTACGTATTAGTCATCGC
TATTACCATGGTGATGCGGTTTTGGCAGTACATCAATGGGCGTGGATAGCGGTTTGACTCACGGGGATTT
CCAAGTCTCCACCCCATTGACGTCAATGGGAGTTTGTTTTGGCACCAAAATCAACGGGACTTTCCAAAAT
GTCGTAACAACTCCGCCCCATTGACGCAAATGGGCGGTAGGCGTGTACGGTGGGAGGTCTATATAAGCAG
AGCTGGTTTAGTGAACCGTCAGATCCGCTAGAGATCCGCGGCCGCTAATACGACTCACTATAGGGAGAGC
CGCCACCATGACGACTACTATGAAGATTTCAATTGAATTCCTCGAGCCGTTTCGGATGACCAAATGGCAG
GAAAGCACTAGGCGAAACAAGAACAACAAGGAATTTGTTCGCGGCCAAGCTTTTGCAAGATGGCATAGAA
ATAAGAAGGATAACACAAAAGGGCGGCCTTACATAACTGGGACATTGCTGCGGTCCGCAGTAATTAGAAG
CGCGGAAAACCTGCTGACATTGAGTGATGGGAAAATTAGCGAAAAGACATGTTGTCCTGGGAAATTTGAT
ACGGAAGATAAAGACAGGTTGCTGCAATTGAGGCAGCGGTCCACCCTTCGTTGGACCGATAAGAACCCCT
GTCCAGATAACGCTGAAACTTACTGCCCGTTTTGCGAACTTCTCGGGAGATCCGGTAACGATGGAAAGAA
GGCTGAGAAGAAGGATTGGCGCTTTCGTATTCATTTTGGCAATCTTTCCCTTCCAGGGAAGCCCGATTTC
GACGGGCCAAAAGCTATAGGCAGCCAACGGGTACTTAACAGGGTCGATTTCAAATCCGGTAAGGCCCATG
ACTTCTTTAAGGCTTACGAAGTCGACCATACTAGGTTTCCCCGCTTCGAAGGGGAGATTACCATAGATAA
TAAAGTCAGCGCTGAAGCCAGGAAACTGCTCTGTGATTCTCTCAAGTTTACGGATCGGCTGTGTGGAGCT
CTGTGCGTAATCAGGTTCGATGAATATACACCAGCAGCCGATAGTGGGAAACAAACCGAAAATGTCCAAG
CAGAACCGAATGCTAATCTCGCTGAAAAGACCGCAGAGCAAATTATTAGCATTCTGGACGATAATAAGAA
AACCGAATATACCCGCCTGCTTGCTGATGCTATTCGTTCACTCCGCCGCTCTAGTAAACTTGTCGCTGGC
TTGCCAAAGGATCATGACGGGAAGGATGACCATTACCTCTGGGATATCGGCAAGAAGAAGAAAGACGAAA
ACTCTGTCACTATTAGGCAAATCCTTACGACCTCAGCAGACACCAAGGAACTCAAGAATGCCGGAAAATG
GAGAGAATTCTGCGAGAAGCTGGGTGAAGCGCTGTACCTCAAGAGTAAAGACATGAGTGGCGGCCTGAAA
ATTACTCGGAGAATACTGGGCGATGCTGAATTCCATGGAAAGCCCGATCGGCTTGAAAAGAGCCGGTCTG
TGTCAATCGGATCTGTGTTGAAAGAAACTGTGGTATGCGGCGAACTGGTCGCTAAAACGCCCTTCTTCTT
CGGAGCGATAGACGAAGATGCAAAACAAACCGACCTGCAAGTACTCCTCACTCCCGATAACAAGTATAGA
CTGCCAAGAAGCGCCGTGCGAGGTATACTCCGTCGAGATCTTCAAACCTATTTTGATAGCCCATGCAATG
CTGAGTTGGGTGGACGGCCATGCATGTGTAAGACGTGTAGGATTATGAGAGGGATCACGGTGATGGATGC
GCGCAGTGAGTACAATGCCCCGCCAGAAATAAGGCATCGTACCCGCATTAATCCCTTCACAGGCACGGTT
GCGGAAGGTGCCCTGTTTAATATGGAAGTAGCCCCCGAGGGGATTGTCTTTCCATTTCAACTCCGGTACC
GGGGCTCTGAAGATGGGCTGCCCGATGCACTGAAAACGGTGTTGAAATGGTGGGCTGAGGGGCAGGCATT
CATGAGTGGCGCTGCCTCAACCGGGAAGGGCCGATTCCGGATGGAAAATGCTAAATATGAAACGCTGGAT
CTGAGCGACGAGAATCAAAGGAATGACTATCTTAAGAATTGGGGATGGCGTGACGAGAAGGGGCTCGAGG
AACTGAAGAAACGACTGAACTCAGGTCTGCCAGAGCCCGGTAATTATAGGGATCCAAAATGGCACGAGAT
TAACGTTTCCATTGAGATGGCAAGCCCTTTTATTAATGGCGACCCAATCCGCGCAGCCGTGGACAAACGT
GGTACAGATGTGGTTACCTTCGTTAAGTATAAAGCTGAAGGGGAAGAGGCGAAACCCGTATGTGCATACA
AGGCCGAATCTTTTAGAGGGGTGATCAGAAGTGCCGTGGCACGCATTCATATGGAAGATGGCGTCCCTTT
GACTGAGTTGACTCACAGTGACTGTGAATGTCTCCTGTGCCAAATCTTTGGAAGTGAGTATGAAGCCGGC
AAAATAAGGTTTGAAGATCTCGTATTCGAAAGTGACCCGGAACCTGTGACCTTCGATCATGTGGCCATCG
ATAGATTCACTGGCGGTGCAGCTGATAAGAAGAAATTCGATGATTCCCCTCTGCCCGGTAGCCCTGCAAG
ACCGCTCATGTTGAAAGGCTCCTTCTGGATCCGCAGGGACGTTCTCGAGGACGAAGAGTACTGTAAGGCA
CTCGGTAAGGCTCTTGCAGATGTGAATAATGGCCTTTATCCCCTCGGTGGAAAGAGCGCCATCGGCTACG
GACAGGTCAAGAGTCTGGGTATAAAGGGAGATGATAAGAGGATTTCTCGCCTCATGAATCCTGCCTTTGA
TGAGACAGATGTAGCCGTTCCAGAAAAGCCCAAAACTGATGCCGAGGTTCGCATCGAGGCAGAGAAAGTA
TATTACCCACACTATTTCGTCGAACCCCATAAGAAGGTGGAACGCGAGGAGAAACCCTGTGGTCATCAAA
AGTTCCACGAGGGGCGACTGACAGGTAAAATTCGGTGTAAGCTCATTACCAAGACACCCCTCATCGTCCC
AGATACTAGTAATGACGATTTCTTCAGACCTGCGGATAAAGAAGCTCGGAAGGAAAAGGACGAATATCAT
AAATCATATGCTTTCTTCAGACTTCATAAACAAATCATGATTCCCGGGAGCGAATTGAGAGGAATGGTGA
GTAGTGTCTACGAAACTGTGACAAATTCTTGCTTCAGGATATTTGATGAGACTAAACGGTTGTCATGGCG
GATGGATGCTGATCACCAGAATGTGCTGCAAGACTTTCTCCCAGGTCGAGTGACCGCCGATGGGAAACAT
ATACAAAAGTTTTCCGAAACTGCAAGGGTGCCTTTCTATGACAAAACGCAGAAACATTTTGACATTCTTG
ATGAGCAAGAAATTGCTGGTGAGAAACCTGTTCGGATGTGGGTCAAGCGTTTTATTAAACGACTGAGCCT
CGTTGATCCTGCTAAACACCCCCAGAAGAAACAAGACAATAAATGGAAAAGACGCAAAGAAGGCATCGCC
ACATTTATAGAGCAAAAGAATGGCTCTTATTATTTTAACGTGGTCACCAATAATGGCTGCACTTCTTTCC
ACTTGTGGCATAAACCTGACAATTTTGACCAGGAGAAACTCGAAGGCATACAGAATGGTGAGAAACTGGA
TTGCTGGGTAAGAGATAGTAGATACCAAAAGGCCTTTCAAGAGATACCCGAGAACGACCCAGACGGATGG
GAGTGTAAAGAGGGCTACCTTCATGTCGTCGGCCCCAGCAAAGTAGAGTTTAGTGACAAGAAAGGGGATG
TGATCAATAACTTTCAAGGAACACTCCCATCAGTTCCCAACGACTGGAAAACAATTAGGACGAACGATTT
TAAGAATAGGAAAAGGAAGAATGAACCTGTGTTTTGTTGTGAGGATGATAAGGGCAATTACTATACCATG
GCTAAATATTGCGAAACCTTCTTCTTCGATCTGAAGGAGAACGAGGAATACGAGATCCCCGAGAAAGCAA
GAATCAAATACAAAGAACTGCTCAGGGTCTATAACAACAATCCTCAAGCAGTGCCGGAGAGCGTATTTCA
GTCTAGAGTTGCCCGGGAAAACGTGGAAAAGCTGAAGTCCGGAGATCTTGTGTATTTCAAACATAATGAA
AAGTACGTAGAGGACATCGTCCCAGTGCGGATTTCCCGAACTGTAGACGATAGGATGATCGGCAAACGTA
TGAGCGCCGATCTGCGGCCGTGCCATGGAGATTGGGTGGAAGATGGTGATCTCAGTGCCTTGAATGCATA
TCCCGAGAAAAGACTCCTCTTGCGCCACCCCAAAGGACTCTGCCCTGCTTGCCGGCTCTTTGGAACCGGA
TCTTACAAGGGCAGAGTCAGGTTTGGATTCGCGTCACTCGAAAACGATCCGGAGTGGCTGATCCCAGGCA
AGAATCCCGGCGATCCGTTTCACGGCGGGCCGGTGATGCTCTCATTGTTGGAACGGCCTCGCCCGACTTG
GAGTATACCGGGATCCGACAATAAGTTTAAAGTGCCTGGCAGAAAGTTTTACGTCCACCACCACGCCTGG
AAAACCATTAAGGACGGGAACCATCCCACAACAGGCAAAGCTATTGAACAAAGCCCTAATAACCGCACTG
TAGAAGCTCTCGCCGGCGGGAATTCCTTTAGCTTCGAAATTGCCTTTGAGAACCTGAAAGAATGGGAGCT
GGGTTTGCTCATCCACAGCCTGCAACTCGAAAAGGGTCTGGCGCATAAACTTGGAATGGCAAAGTCTATG
GGATTTGGTTCAGTTGAAATTGACGTCGAATCAGTGCGCCTGAGAAAAGATTGGAAGCAATGGCGGAATG
GCAATTCCGAAATTCCCAACTGGTTGGGAAAAGGATTTGCTAAACTGAAGGAATGGTTCCGGGACGAGCT
CGATTTTATAGAAAATCTTAAGAAACTTCTTTGGTTTCCTGAGGGCGACCAAGCACCCCGGGTTTGCTAC
CCCATGCTGCGAAAGAAGGACGATCCTAATGGGAATAGCGGTTACGAAGAACTCAAAGACGGGGAATTCA
AGAAAGAAGATCGGCAGAAGAAGCTGACCACGCCGTGGACACCGTGGGCATAACCGGTCATCATCACCAT
CACCATTGAGTTTAAACCCGCTGATCAGCCTCGACTGTGCCTTCTAGTTGCCAGCCATCTGTTGTTTGCC
CCTCCCCCGTGCCTTCCTTGACCCTGGAAGGTGCCACTCCCACTGTCCTTTCCTAATAAAATGAGAAAAT
TGCATCGCATTGTCTGAGTAGGTGTCATTCTATTCTGGGGGGTGGGGTGGGGCAGGACAGCAAGGGGGAG
GATTGGGAAGACAATAGCAGGCATGCTGGGGATGCGGTGGGCTCTATGGCTTCTGAGGCGGAAAGAACCA
GCTGGGGCTCGATACCGTCGACCTCTAGCTAGAGCTTGGCGTAATCATGGTCATAGCTGTTTCCTGTGTG
AAATTGTTATCCGCTCACAATTCCACACAACATACGAGCCGGAAGCATAAAGTGTAAAGCCTAGGGTGCC
TAATGAGTGAGCTAACTCACATTAATTGCGTTGCGCTCACTGCCCGCTTTCCAGTCGGGAAACCTGTCGT
GCCAGCTGCATTAATGAATCGGCCAACGCGCGGGGAGAGGCGGTTTGCGTATTGGGCGCTCTTCCGCTTC
CTCGCTCACTGACTCGCTGCGCTCGGTCGTTCGGCTGCGGCGAGCGGTATCAGCTCACTCAAAGGCGGTA
ATACGGTTATCCACAGAATCAGGGGATAACGCAGGAAAGAACATGTGAGCAAAAGGCCAGCAAAAGGCCA
GGAACCGTAAAAAGGCCGCGTTGCTGGCGTTTTTCCATAGGCTCCGCCCCCCTGACGAGCATCACAAAAA
TCGACGCTCAAGTCAGAGGTGGCGAAACCCGACAGGACTATAAAGATACCAGGCGTTTCCCCCTGGAAGC
TCCCTCGTGCGCTCTCCTGTTCCGACCCTGCCGCTTACCGGATACCTGTCCGCCTTTCTCCCTTCGGGAA
GCGTGGCGCTTTCTCATAGCTCACGCTGTAGGTATCTCAGTTCGGTGTAGGTCGTTCGCTCCAAGCTGGG
CTGTGTGCACGAACCCCCCGTTCAGCCCGACCGCTGCGCCTTATCCGGTAACTATCGTCTTGAGTCCAAC
CCGGTAAGACACGACTTATCGCCACTGGCAGCAGCCACTGGTAACAGGATTAGCAGAGCGAGGTATGTAG
GCGGTGCTACAGAGTTCTTGAAGTGGTGGCCTAACTACGGCTACACTAGAAGAACAGTATTTGGTATCTG
CGCTCTGCTGAAGCCAGTTACCTTCGGAAAAAGAGTTGGTAGCTCTTGATCCGGCAAACAAACCACCGCT
GGTAGCGGTGGTTTTTTTGTTTGCAAGCAGCAGATTACGCGCAGAAAAAAAGGATCTCAAGAAGATCCTT
TGATCTTTTCTACGGGGTCTGACACTCAGTGGAACGAAAACTCACGTTAAGGGATTTTGGTCATGAGATT
ATCAAAAAGGATCTTCACCTAGATCCTTTTAAATTAAAAATGAAGTTTTAAATCAATCTAAAGTATATAT
GAGTAAACTTGGTCTGACAGTTACCAATGCTTAATCAGTGAGGCACCTATCTCAGCGATCTGTCTATTTC
GTTCATCCATAGTTGCCTGACTCCCCGTCGTGTAGATAACTACGATACGGGAGGGCTTACCATCTGGCCC
CAGTGCTGCAATGATACCGCGAGACCCACGCTCACCGGCTCCAGATTTATCAGCAATAAACCAGCCAGCC
GGAAGGGCCGAGCGCAGAAGTGGTCCTGCAACTTTATCCGCCTCCATCCAGTCTATTAATTGTTGCCGGG
AAGCTAGAGTAAGTAGTTCGCCAGTTAATAGTTTGCGCAACGTTGTTGCCATTGCTACAGGCATCGTGGT
GTCACGCTCGTCGTTTGGTATGGCTTCATTCAGCTCCGGTTCCCAACGATCAAGGCGAGTTACATGATCC
CCCATGTTGTGCAAAAAAGCGGTTAGCTCCTTCGGTCCTCCGATCGTTGTCAGAAGTAAGTTGGCCGCAG
TGTTATCACTCATGGTTATGGCAGCACTGCATAATTCTCTTACTGTCATGCCATCCGTAAGATGCTTTTC
TGTGACTGGTGAGTACTCAACCAAGTCATTCTGAGAATAGTGTATGCGGCGACCGAGTTGCTCTTGCCCG
GCGTCAATACGGGATAATACCGCGCCACATAGCAGAACTTTAAAAGTGCTCATCATTGGAAAACGTTCTT
CGGGGCGAAAACTCTCAAGGATCTTACCGCTGTTGAGATCCAGTTCGATGTAACCCACTCGTGCACCCAA
CTGATCTTCAGCATCTTTTACTTTCACCAGCGTTTCTGGGTGAGCAAAAACAGGAAGGCAAAATGCCGCA
AAAAAGGGAATAAGGGCGACACGGAAATGTTGAATACTCATACTCTTCCTTTTTCAATATTATTGAAGCA
TTTATCAGGGTTATTGTCTCATGAGCGGATACATATTTGAATGTATTTAGAAAAATAAACAAATAGGGGT
TCCGCGCACATTTCC
Features (pLannotate 1.2.2; 14 found; start..end, strand, type, name):
     62..106     -  misc_feature   bom (fragment): basis of mobility region from pBR322
    261..640     +  enhancer       CMV enhancer: human cytomegalovirus immediate early enhancer
    641..844     +  promoter       CMV promoter: human cytomegalovirus (CMV) immediate early promoter
    886..904     +  promoter       T7 promoter: promoter for bacteriophage T7 RNA polymerase
   5775..5999    +  polyA_signal   bGH poly(A) signal: bovine growth hormone polyadenylation signal
   6003..6024    +  promoter       SV40 promoter (fragment): SV40 enhancer and early promoter
   6029..6045    +  misc_feature   MCS (fragment): pBluescript multiple cloning site
   6094..6110    -  protein_bind   lac operator: The lac repressor binds to the lac operator to inhibit transcription in E. coli. This inhibition can be relieved by adding lactose or isopropyl-β-D-thiogalactopyranoside (IPTG). lac repressor encoded by lacI
   6118..6148    -  promoter       lac promoter: promoter for the E. coli lac operon
   6163..6184    -  protein_bind   CAP binding site: CAP binding activates transcription in the presence of cAMP. E. coli catabolite activator protein
   6197..6289    -  CDS            lacI (fragment): lac repressor; lacI; The lac repressor binds to the lac operator to inhibit transcription in E. coli. This inhibition can be relieved by adding lactose or isopropyl-β-D-thiogalactopyranoside (IPTG).
   6472..7060    -  rep_origin     ori: high-copy-number ColE1/pMB1/pBR322/pUC origin of replication
   7231..8091    -  CDS            AmpR: β-lactamase; bla; confers resistance to ampicillin, carbenicillin, and related antibiotics
   8092..8196    -  promoter       AmpR promoter: bla
