[The description below was written by a language model from this plasmid's Addgene catalogue record and pLannotate feature annotations shown in this document.]
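Description:
pDF0159 pCMV - huDisCas7-11 is an 8.2 kb mammalian expression plasmid carrying a human codon-optimized coding sequence for Cas7-11 from Desulfonema ishimotonii (DisCas7-11), a single-protein, RNA-targeting CRISPR effector. The backbone is not named in the record, but the annotated features indicate a conventional pUC-type architecture. It has a high-copy ColE1/pMB1-family origin of replication and a β-lactamase gene under its own promoter for ampicillin selection in E. coli. Leftover fragments of the bom region, the lac promoter/operator, lacI, an SV40 promoter and a pBluescript polylinker appear to be cloning remnants with no evident function. No mammalian selection marker is annotated, which is consistent with use by transient transfection.

The expression cassette consists of the human cytomegalovirus immediate-early enhancer and promoter, followed by a T7 promoter and terminated by the bovine growth hormone polyadenylation signal. The automated annotation did not label the roughly 4.9 kb interval between the T7 promoter and the poly(A) signal. Its position and size fit the Cas7-11 open reading frame described in the catalogue entry, which was assembled by Gibson cloning. The feature table does not show any epitope tags, localization signals or reporters fused to the protein, so their presence cannot be stated.

The record says the plasmid encodes the protein alone, and no guide RNA or CRISPR array cassette is annotated. Programmable RNA targeting in mammalian cells would therefore require a crRNA supplied from a separate construct.
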