Addgene plasmid #172507: pDF0159 pCMV - huDisCas7-11 mammalian expression
Purpose: Encodes human codon optimized DisCas7-11 protein alone for expression in mammalian cells
Depositing lab: Omar Abudayyeh & Jonathan Gootenberg. Publication: Programmable RNA targeting with the single-protein CRISPR effector Cas7-11. Ozcan A, Krajeski R, Ioannidi E, Lee B, Gardner A, Makarova KS, Koonin EV, Abudayyeh OO, Gootenberg JS. Nature. 2021 Sep 6. pii: 10.1038/s41586-021-03886-5. doi: 10.1038/s41586-021-03886-5. PubMed 34489594.
Backbone
  Vector backbone: Unspecified
  Vector type: Mammalian Expression
Growth in bacteria
  Bacterial resistance: Ampicillin, 100 μg/mL
  Growth temperature: 37°C
  Growth strain: NEB Stable
  Copy number: Unknown
Gene/Insert
  Gene/Insert name: pCMV - huDisCas7-11 mammalian expression
  Species: Desulfonema ishimotonii
  Cloning method: Gibson Cloning
Terms and licenses: Academic/Nonprofit Terms; Industry Terms: Not Available to Industry
How to cite: pDF0159 pCMV - huDisCas7-11 mammalian expression was a gift from Omar Abudayyeh & Jonathan Gootenberg (Addgene plasmid # 172507 ; http://n2t.net/addgene:172507 ; RRID:Addgene_172507)
